>Addgene plasmid #30029 | HL 2627 (=HL 770 + pHL 908) | addgene partial sequence | sequence record 35321 | 30029 with mCherry-R
CGGCCTCGCCCTCGCCCTCGATCTCGAACTCGTGGCCGTTCACGGAGCCCTCCATGTGCACCTTGAAGCG
CATGAACTCCTTGATGATGGCCATGTTATCCTCCTCGCCCTTGCTCACCATCGTACGTTTCTCCTCTTTA
ATAAGCTTGTGGATAAATTGAGAACGAAAGATCAAAAAAAAAGCCAGCACCCGGCTGGCTAAGTAATACT
GGAAGCAATGTGAGCAATGTCGTGCTTTCAGGTTCTCCGCGAGGGTCTTCCTGATCGCCCCGGGAGTATC
TTGTTATCCGCTCACAATGTCAATGTTATCCGCTCACATTTATGGATCCTGAGCGGATACATATTTGAAT
GTATTTAGAAAAATAAACAAAAGAGTTTGTAGAAACGCAAAAAGGCCATCCGTCAGGATGGCCTTCTGCT
TAATTTGATGCCTGGCAGTTTATGGCGGGCGTCCTGCCCGCCACCCTCCGGGCCGTTGCTTCGCAACGTT
CAAATCCGCTCCCGGCGGATTTGTCCTACTCAGGAGAGCGTTCACCGACAAACAACAGATAAAACGAAAG
GCCCAGTCTTTCGACTGAGCCTTTCGTTTTATTTGATGCCTGGCAGTTCCCTACTCTCGCATGGGGAGAC
CCCACACTACCATCGGCGCTACGGCGTTTCACTTCTGAGTTCGGCATGGGGTCAGGTGGGACCACCGCGC
TACTGCCGCCAGGCAAATTCTGTTTTATCAGACCGCTTCTGCGTTCTGATTTAATCTGTATCAGGCTGAA
AATCTTCTCTCATCCGCCAAAACAGCCAAGCTAGCTTTTATTTGTAGAGCTCATCCATGCCATGTGTAAT
CCCAGCAGCTGTTACAAACTCAAG
