>Addgene plasmid #30029 | HL 2627 (=HL 770 + pHL 908) | depositor partial sequence | sequence record 37337 | vector backbone, ColE (from pZ system) + AmpR
CCCGGGGGATCCCATGGTACGCGTGCTAGAGGCATCAAATAAAACGAAAGGCTCAGTCGAAAGACTGGGC
CTTTCGTTTTATCTGTTGTTTGTCGGTGAACGCTCTCCTGAGTAGGACAAATCCGCCGCCCTAGACCTAG
GCGTTCGGCTGCGGCGAGCGGTATCAGCTCACTCAAAGGCGGTAATACGGTTATCCACAGAATCAGGGGA
TAACGCAGGAAAGAACATGTGAGCAAAAGGCCAGCAAAAGGCCAGGAACCGTAAAAAGGCCGCGTTGCTG
GCGTTTTTCCATAGGCTCCGCCCCCCTGACGAGCATCACAAAAATCGACGCTCAAGTCAGAGGTGGCGAA
ACCCGACAGGACTATAAAGATACCAGGCGTTTCCCCCTGGAAGCTCCCTCGTGCGCTCTCCTGTTCCGAC
CCTGCCGCTTACCGGATACCTGTCCGCCTTTCTCCCTTCGGGAAGCGTGGCGCTTTCTCAATGCTCACGC
TGTAGGTATCTCAGTTCGGTGTAGGTCGTTCGCTCCAAGCTGGGCTGTGTGCACGAACCCCCCGTTCAGC
CCGACCGCTGCGCCTTATCCGGTAACTATCGTCTTGAGTCCAACCCGGTAAGACACGACTTATCGCCACT
GGCAGCAGCCACTGGTAACAGGATTAGCAGAGCGAGGTATGTAGGCGGTGCTACAGAGTTCTTGAAGTGG
TGGCCTAACTACGGCTACACTAGAAGGACAGTATTTGGTATCTGCGCTCTGCTGAAGCCAGTTACCTTCG
GAAAAAGAGTTGGTAGCTCTTGATCCGGCAAACAAACCACCGCTGGTAGCGGTGGTTTTTTTGTTTGCAA
GCAGCAGATTACGCGCAGAAAAAAAGGATCTCAAGAAGATCCTTTGATCTTTTCTACGGGGTCTGACGCT
CAGTGGAACGAAAACTCACGTTAAGGGATTTTGGTCATGACTAGTGCTTGGATTCTCACCAATAAAAAAC
GCCCGGCGGCAACCGAGCGTTCTGAACAAATCCAGATGGAGTTCTGAGGTCATTACTGGATCTATCAACA
GGAGTCCAAGCGAGCTCGTAAACTTGGTCTGACAGTTACCAATGCTTAATCAGTGAGGCACCTATCTCAG
CGATCTGTCTATTTCGTTCATCCATAGTTGCCTGACTCCCCGTCGTGTAGATAACTACGATACGGGAGGG
CTTACCATCTGGCCCCAGTGCTGCAATGATACCGCGAGACCCACGCTCACCGGCTCCAGATTTATCAGCA
ATAAACCAGCCAGCCGGAAGGGCCGAGCGCAGAAGTGGTCCTGCAACTTTATCCGCCTCCATCCAGTCTA
TTAATTGTTGCCGGGAAGCTAGAGTAAGTAGTTCGCCAGTTAATAGTTTGCGCAACGTTGTTGCCATTGC
TACAGGCATCGTGGTGTCACGCTCGTCGTTTGGTATGGCTTCATTCAGCTCCGGTTCCCAACGATCAAGG
CGAGTTACATGATCCCCCATGTTGTGCAAAAAAGCGGTTAGCTCCTTCGGTCCTCCGATCGTTGTCAGAA
GTAAGTTGGCCGCAGTGTTATCACTCATGGTTATGGCAGCACTGCATAATTCTCTTACTGTCATGCCATC
CGTAAGATGCTTTTCTGTGACTGGTGAGTACTCAACCAAGTCATTCTGAGAATAGTGTATGCGGCGACCG
AGTTGCTCTTGCCCGGCGTCAATACGGGATAATACCGCGCCACATAGCAGAACTTTAAAAGTGCTCATCA
TTGGAAAACGTTCTTCGGGGCGAAAACTCTCAAGGATCTTACCGCTGTTGAGATCCAGTTCGATGTAACC
CACTCGTGCACCCAACTGATCTTCAGCATCTTTTACTTTCACCAGCGTTTCTGGGTGAGCAAAAACAGGA
AGGCAAAATGCCGCAAAAAAGGGAATAAGGGCGACACGGAAATGTTGAATACTCATACTCTTCCTTTTTC
AATATTATTGAAGCATTTATCAGGGTTATTGTCTCATGAGCGGATACATATTTGAATGTATTTAGAAAAA
TAAACAAATAGGGGTTCCGCGCACATTTCCCCGAAAAGTGCCACCTGACGTC
