>Addgene plasmid #30029 | HL 2627 (=HL 770 + pHL 908) | depositor partial sequence | sequence record 37338 | rhyB
GCGATCAGGAAGACCCTCGCGGAGAACCTGAAAGCACGACATTGCTCACATTGCTTCCAGTATTACTTAG
CCAGCCGGGTGCTGGCTTTTTTTTTGATCTTTCGTTCTCAATTTATCCAC
