>Addgene plasmid #30029 | HL 2627 (=HL 770 + pHL 908) | depositor partial sequence | sequence record 37339 | sodB
CATACGCACAATAAGGCTATTGTACGTATGCAAATTAATAATAAAGGAGAGTAGCAATGTCATTCGAATT
ACCTGCACTACCATATGCTAAAGATGCTCTGGCACCGCACATTTCTGCGGAAACCATCGAGTATCACTAC
GGCAAGCACCATCAGACTTATGTCACTAACCTGAACAACCTGATTAAAGGTACCGCG
