>Addgene plasmid #30029 | HL 2627 (=HL 770 + pHL 908) | addgene partial sequence | sequence record 37854 | GFP-R 5'-CCATCTAATTCAACAAGAATTGGGACAAC-3'
CGCATGCTCGCGGTACCTTTAATCAGGTTGTTCAGGTTAGTGACATAAGTCTGATGGTGCTTGCCGTAGT
GATACTCGATGGTTTCCGCAGAAATGTGCGGTGCCAGAGCATCTTTAGCATATGGTAGTGCAGGTAATTC
GAATGACATTGCTACTCTCCTTTATTATTAATTTGCATACGTACAATAGCCTTATTGTGCGTATGGTCGA
CAGTCTCTCTATCACTGATAGGGATGTCAATCTCTATCACTGATAGGGACTCGAGGTGAAGACGAAAGGG
CCTCGTGATACGCCTATTTTTATAGGTTAATGTCATGATAATAATGGTTTCTTAGACGTCAGGTGGCACT
TTTCGGGGAAATGTGCGCGGAACCCCTATTTGTTTATTTTTCTAAATACATTCAAATATGTATCCGCTCA
TGAGACAATAACCCTGATAAATGCTTCAATAATATTGAAAAAGGAAGAGTATGAGTATTCAACATTTCCG
TGTCGCCCTTATTCCCTTTTTTGCGGCATTTTGCCTTCCTGTTTTTGCTCACCCAGAAACGCTGGTGAAA
GTAAAAGATGCTGAAGATCAGTTGGGTGCACGAGTGGGTTACATCGAACTGGATCTCAACAGCGGTAAGA
TCCTTGAGAGTTTTCGCCCCGAAGAACGTTTTCCAATGATGAGCACTTTTAAAGTTCTGCTATGTGGCGC
GGTATTATCCCGTATTGACGCCGGGCAAGAGCAACTCGGTCGCCGCATACACTATTCTCAGAATGACTTG
GTTGAGTACTCACCAGTCACAGAAAAGCATCTTACGGATGGCATGACAGTAAGAGAATTATGCAGTGCTG
CCATAACCATGAGTGATAACACTGCGGCCAACTTACTTCTGACACGATCGGAGGACCGAAGGAGCTACCG
CT
