[The description below was written by a language model from this plasmid's Addgene catalogue record.]
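Description:
HL 2627 is the designation for the E. coli strain HL 770 carrying plasmid pHL 908, a bacterial expression and synthetic-biology construct built on a modified pZ-system backbone. The roughly 2 kb backbone combines a ColE-type origin of replication, giving high copy number, with an ampicillin resistance marker for selection. The record notes that the plasmid is maintained in HL 770 and may depend on that particular host strain, although the relevant genotype features of the strain are not stated.

The approximately 2.6 kb insert, cloned between AatII and ApaI sites that both remain intact, holds two independently regulated cassettes of E. coli origin. In one, the PLlacO-1 promoter, a synthetic lambda PL-derived promoter carrying lac operators and therefore controlled by LacI and inducible with IPTG, drives the small RNA RyhB (written "RhyB" in the record) linked to mCherry. In the other, a variant of the TetR-repressible PLtetO-1 promoter, listed as PLtetO-1m9, drives a sodB::gfp fusion. sodB mRNA is a well-known target of RyhB, which acts with the RNA chaperone Hfq to repress it, so GFP fluorescence reports target expression while mCherry appears intended to report activity of the small RNA cassette. The exact architecture of the fusions is not described beyond the reporters being listed as C-terminal.

Having the regulator and its target under separately tunable promoters allows small RNA and target levels to be varied independently while silencing is measured by fluorescence. This fits the associated study, which examined how competition for Hfq disrupts small RNA signaling. No feature table accompanies the record, so terminators and other elements cannot be confirmed.
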