Addgene plasmid #30029: HL 2627 (=HL 770 + pHL 908)
Depositing lab: Han Lim. Depositing organization: University of California, Berkeley. Publication: Disruption of small RNA signaling caused by competition for Hfq. Hussein R, Lim HN. Proc Natl Acad Sci U S A. 2011 Jan 18;108(3):1110-5. doi: 10.1073/pnas.1010082108. Epub 2010 Dec 28. PubMed 21189298.
Backbone
  Vector backbone: ColE (from pZ system) + AmpR
  Backbone manufacturer: Lim Lab (modified from Rolf Lutz and Hermann Bujard, 1997)
  Backbone size w/o insert (bp): 2000
  Vector type: Bacterial Expression, Synthetic Biology
Growth in bacteria
  Bacterial resistance: Ampicillin, 100 μg/mL
  Growth temperature: 37°C
  Growth strain: HL 770
  Copy number: High Copy
Gene/Insert
  Gene/Insert name: pLlacO-1:RhyB::mCherry, pLtetO-1m9:sodB::gfp
  Species: E. coli
  Insert size (bp): 2600
  Tag / fusion protein: mCherry, GFP (C terminal on backbone)
  Cloning method: Restriction Enzyme; 5′ cloning site AatII (not destroyed); 3′ cloning site ApaI (not destroyed)
  Sequencing primers: 5′ ctcatgagcggatacat atttgaa; 3′ agctgatacc gctcgccgca gccgaacg
Terms and licenses: Academic/Nonprofit Terms; Industry Terms: Not Available to Industry
Depositor comments: Please note that this plasmid may require a unique bacterial strain, so make sure to confirm that you can also obtain the appropriate growth strain. Please contact us or contact our distributors if you have any questions.
How to cite: HL 2627 (=HL 770 + pHL 908) was a gift from Han Lim (Addgene plasmid # 30029 ; http://n2t.net/addgene:30029 ; RRID:Addgene_30029)
